Addgene plasmid #120757: GGE008
Purpose: Part of GoldenGate Yarrowia lipolytica toolkit for assembling an expression plasmid for Y. lipolytic yeast. Promoter for gene expression in position 3 (P3_GAPdh)
Depositing lab: Tristan Rossignol. Depositing organization: INRAE Jouy-en-Josas. Publication: A modular Golden Gate toolkit for Yarrowia lipolytica synthetic biology. Larroude M, Park YK, Soudier P, Kubiak M, Nicaud JM, Rossignol T. Microb Biotechnol. 2019 May 31. doi: 10.1111/1751-7915.13427. PubMed 31148366.
Backbone
  Vector backbone: pCR4Blunt-TOPO
  Vector type: Cloning/assembly plasmid
Growth in bacteria
  Bacterial resistance: Kanamycin, 50 μg/mL
  Growth temperature: 37°C
  Growth strain: DH5alpha
  Copy number: High Copy
Gene/Insert
  Gene/Insert name: P3_GAPdh
  Insert size (bp): 985
  Cloning method: TOPO Cloning
Terms and licenses: Academic/Nonprofit Terms; Industry Terms: Not Available to Industry
How to cite: GGE008 was a gift from Tristan Rossignol (Addgene plasmid # 120757 ; http://n2t.net/addgene:120757 ; RRID:Addgene_120757)
