[The description below was written by a language model from this plasmid's Addgene catalogue record and pLannotate feature annotations shown in this document.]
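Description:
GGE008 is a part-donor plasmid from a modular Golden Gate toolkit for building expression plasmids for the yeast Yarrowia lipolytica. It is a bacterial cloning/assembly plasmid rather than a yeast vector in its own right: the feature table shows no yeast origin, centromere or auxotrophic marker. The recorded backbone is pCR4Blunt-TOPO. It is propagated in E. coli from a high-copy ColE1/pUC-type origin under kanamycin selection, provided by the Tn5-derived NeoR/KanR aminoglycoside phosphotransferase gene. The sequence also carries a BleoR (Sh ble) open reading frame downstream of a partial AmpR promoter. This marker arrangement is more reminiscent of a Zero Blunt-type TOPO backbone than of the ampicillin/kanamycin combination usually associated with pCR4, although the record does not comment on this.

The payload is P3_GAPdh, a 985 bp insert introduced by TOPO cloning. The catalogue describes it as a promoter part for driving gene expression at position 3 of the assembly scheme, meaning the third transcription unit of a multi-gene construct. The name suggests a glyceraldehyde-3-phosphate dehydrogenase gene promoter, but the record does not state its source. The annotation tool did not label the insert. It presumably lies in the unannotated stretch between the SP6 and T7 phage promoters, which sit within the lac promoter/operator and lacZα–ccdB region. In such TOPO vectors, insertion disrupts the lacZα–ccdB fusion and so selects for recombinants. The type IIS restriction sites and overhangs that define the part's position are not annotated. The plasmid is used as a source of this promoter module, which is released and ligated in order with other toolkit parts.
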