Features (pLannotate 1.2.2; 14 found; start..end, strand, type, name):
      2..94      +  CDS            lacI (fragment): lac repressor; lacI; The lac repressor binds to the lac operator to inhibit transcription in E. coli. This inhibition can be relieved by adding lactose or isopropyl-β-D-thiogalactopyranoside (IPTG).
    107..128     +  protein_bind   CAP binding site: CAP binding activates transcription in the presence of cAMP. E. coli catabolite activator protein
    143..173     +  promoter       lac promoter: promoter for the E. coli lac operon
    181..197     +  protein_bind   lac operator: The lac repressor binds to the lac operator to inhibit transcription in E. coli. This inhibition can be relieved by adding lactose or isopropyl-β-D-thiogalactopyranoside (IPTG). lac repressor encoded by lacI
    239..257     +  promoter       SP6 promoter: promoter for bacteriophage SP6 RNA polymerase
   1405..1423    -  promoter       T7 promoter: promoter for bacteriophage T7 RNA polymerase
   1426..1573    +  CDS            lacZα (fragment): LacZα fragment of β-galactosidase; lacZ fragment
   1583..1886    +  CDS            ccdB (fragment): CcdB, a bacterial toxin that poisons DNA gyrase; ccdB; Plasmids containing the ccdB gene cannot be propagated in standard E. coli strains.
   1934..2203    +  CDS            tnpA (fragment): TN5P_ECOLX - Also known as tnp. Experimental evidence at protein level: Swiss-Prot protein existence level 1. Mediates transposition of transposon Tn5 by a 'cut and paste' mechanism. First, the monomeric transposase binds the 19 bp inverted DNA repeats flanking the transposon. Then, dimerization of the DNA- bound transposase creates a synaptic DNA complex. After nicking of the first DNA strand, excision of the transposon proceeds through a series of intermediates. The transposase then mediates the insertion of the transposon at a new site by strand transfer. The activity of the wild- type tran
   2235..3029    +  CDS            NeoR/KanR: aminoglycoside phosphotransferase from Tn5; aph(3')-II (or nptII); confers resistance to neomycin, kanamycin, and G418 (Geneticin®)
   3050..3100    -  misc_feature   bom (fragment): basis of mobility region from pBR322
   3127..3215    +  promoter       AmpR promoter (fragment): bla
   3235..3609    +  CDS            BleoR: antibiotic-binding protein; Sh ble from Streptoalloteichus hindustanus; confers resistance to bleomycin, phleomycin, and Zeocin™
   3747..4335    +  rep_origin     ori: high-copy-number ColE1/pMB1/pBR322/pUC origin of replication
>Addgene plasmid #120757 | GGE008 | addgene full sequence | sequence record 263088 | Addgene NGS Result
AGCGCCCAATACGCAAACCGCCTCTCCCCGCGCGTTGGCCGATTCATTAATGCAGCTGGCACGACAGGTT
TCCCGACTGGAAAGCGGGCAGTGAGCGCAACGCAATTAATGTGAGTTAGCTCACTCATTAGGCACCCCAG
GCTTTACACTTTATGCTTCCGGCTCGTATGTTGTGTGGAATTGTGAGCGGATAACAATTTCACACAGGAA
ACAGCTATGACCATGATTACGCCAAGCTATTTAGGTGACACTATAGAATACTCAAGCTATGCATCAAGCT
TGGTACCGAGCTCGGATCCACTAGTAACGGCCGCCAGTGTGCTGGAATTCGCCCTTGGTCTCTGTGGTGT
TGATGTGTGTTTAATTCAAGAATGAATATAGAGAAGAGAAGAAGAAAAAAGATTCAATTGAGCCGGCGAT
GCAGACCCTTATATAAATGTTGCCTTGGACAGACGGAGCAAGCCCGCCCAAACCTACGTTCGGTATAATA
TGTTAAGCTTTTTAACACAAAGGTTTGGCTTGGGGTAACCTGATGTGGTGCAAAAGACCGGGCGTTGGCG
AGCCATTGCGCGGGCGAATGGGGCCGTGACTCGTCTCAAATTCGAGGGCGTGCCTCAATTCGTGCCCCCG
TGGCTTTTTCCCGCCGTTTCCGCCCCGTTTGCACCACTGCAGCCGCTTCTTTGGTTCGGACACCTTGCTG
CGAGCTAGGTGCCTTGTGCTACTTAAAAAGTGGCCTCCCAACACCAACATGACATGAGTGCGTGGGCCAA
GACACGTTGGCGGGGTCGCAGTCGGCTCAATGGCCCGGAAAAAACGCTGCTGGAGCTGGTTCGGACGCAG
TCCGCCGCGGCGTATCGATATCCGCAAGGTTCCATGGCGCCATTGCCCTCCGTCGGCGTCTATCCCGCAA
CCTCTAAATAGAGCGGGAATATAACCCAAGCTTCTTTTTTTTTCCTTTAACACGCACACCCCCAACTATC
ATGTTGCTGCTGCTGTTTGACTCTACTCTGTGGAGGGGTGCTCCCACCCAACCCAACCTACAGGTGGATC
CGGCGCTGTGATTGGCTGATAAGTCTCCTATCCGGACTAATTCTGACCAATGGGACATGCGCGCAGGACC
CAAATGCCGCAATTACGTAACCCCAACGAAATGCCTACCCCTCTTTGGAGCCCAGCGGCCCCAAATCCCC
CCAAGCAGCCCGGTTCTACCGGCTTCCATCTCCAAGCACCCCTTTCTCCACACCCCACAAAAAGACCCGT
GCAGGACATCCTACTGCGTCCGGTTTATGCTCGCCGGCCGGTCCCGGCTCTTTCCGACTACCGTGACAGA
GACCAAGGGCGAATTCTGCAGATATCCATCACACTGGCGGCCGCTCGAGCATGCATCTAGAGGGCCCAAT
TCGCCCTATAGTGAGTCGTATTACAATTCACTGGCCGTCGTTTTACAACGTCGTGACTGGGAAAACCCTG
GCGTTACCCAACTTAATCGCCTTGCAGCACATCCCCCTTTCGCCAGCTGGCGTAATAGCGAAGAGGCCCG
CACCGATCGCCCTTCCCAACAGTTGCGCAGCCTATACGTACGGCAGTTTAAGGTTTACACCTATAAAAGA
GAGAGCCGTTATCGTCTGTTTGTGGATGTACAGAGTGATATTATTGACACGCCGGGGCGACGGATGGTGA
TCCCCCTGGCCAGTGCACGTCTGCTGTCAGATAAAGTCTCCCGTGAACTTTACCCGGTGGTGCATATCGG
GGATGAAAGCTGGCGCATGATGACCACCGATATGGCCAGTGTGCCGGTCTCCGTTATCGGGGAAGAAGTG
GCTGATCTCAGCCACCGCGAAAATGACATCAAAAACGCCATTAACCTGATGTTCTGGGGAATATAAATGT
CAGGCATGAGATTATCAAAAAGGATCTTCACCTAGATCCTTTTCACGTAGAAAGCCAGTCCGCAGAAACG
GTGCTGACCCCGGATGAATGTCAGCTACTGGGCTATCTGGACAAGGGAAAACGCAAGCGCAAAGAGAAAG
CAGGTAGCTTGCAGTGGGCTTACATGGCGATAGCTAGACTGGGCGGTTTTATGGACAGCAAGCGAACCGG
AATTGCCAGCTGGGGCGCCCTCTGGTAAGGTTGGGAAGCCCTGCAAAGTAAACTGGATGGCTTTCTTGCC
GCCAAGGATCTGATGGCGCAGGGGATCAAGCTCTGATCAAGAGACAGGATGAGGATCGTTTCGCATGATT
GAACAAGATGGATTGCACGCAGGTTCTCCGGCCGCTTGGGTGGAGAGGCTATTCGGCTATGACTGGGCAC
AACAGACAATCGGCTGCTCTGATGCCGCCGTGTTCCGGCTGTCAGCGCAGGGGCGCCCGGTTCTTTTTGT
CAAGACCGACCTGTCCGGTGCCCTGAATGAACTGCAAGACGAGGCAGCGCGGCTATCGTGGCTGGCCACG
ACGGGCGTTCCTTGCGCAGCTGTGCTCGACGTTGTCACTGAAGCGGGAAGGGACTGGCTGCTATTGGGCG
AAGTGCCGGGGCAGGATCTCCTGTCATCTCACCTTGCTCCTGCCGAGAAAGTATCCATCATGGCTGATGC
AATGCGGCGGCTGCATACGCTTGATCCGGCTACCTGCCCATTCGACCACCAAGCGAAACATCGCATCGAG
CGAGCACGTACTCGGATGGAAGCCGGTCTTGTCGATCAGGATGATCTGGACGAAGAGCATCAGGGGCTCG
CGCCAGCCGAACTGTTCGCCAGGCTCAAGGCGAGCATGCCCGACGGCGAGGATCTCGTCGTGACCCATGG
CGATGCCTGCTTGCCGAATATCATGGTGGAAAATGGCCGCTTTTCTGGATTCATCGACTGTGGCCGGCTG
GGTGTGGCGGACCGCTATCAGGACATAGCGTTGGCTACCCGTGATATTGCTGAAGAGCTTGGCGGCGAAT
GGGCTGACCGCTTCCTCGTGCTTTACGGTATCGCCGCTCCCGATTCGCAGCGCATCGCCTTCTATCGCCT
TCTTGACGAGTTCTTCTGAATTATTAACGCTTACAATTTCCTGATGCGGTATTTTCTCCTTACGCATCTG
TGCGGTATTTCACACCGCATCAGGTGGCACTTTTCGGGGAAATGTGCGCGGAACCCCTATTTGTTTATTT
TTCTAAATACATTCAAATATGTATCCGCTCATGAGACAATAACCCTGATAAATGCTTCAATAATAGCACG
TGAGGAGGGCCACCATGGCCAAGTTGACCAGTGCCGTTCCGGTGCTCACCGCGCGCGACGTCGCCGGAGC
GGTCGAGTTCTGGACCGACCGGCTCGGGTTCTCCCGGGACTTCGTGGAGGACGACTTCGCCGGTGTGGTC
CGGGACGACGTGACCCTGTTCATCAGCGCGGTCCAGGACCAGGTGGTGCCGGACAACACCCTGGCCTGGG
TGTGGGTGCGCGGCCTGGACGAGCTGTACGCCGAGTGGTCGGAGGTCGTGTCCACGAACTTCCGGGACGC
CTCCGGGCCGGCCATGACCGAGATCGGCGAGCAGCCGTGGGGGCGGGAGTTCGCCCTGCGCGACCCGGCC
GGCAACTGCGTGCACTTCGTGGCCGAGGAGCAGGACTGACACGTGCTAAAACTTCATTTTTAATTTAAAA
GGATCTAGGTGAAGATCCTTTTTGATAATCTCATGACCAAAATCCCTTAACGTGAGTTTTCGTTCCACTG
AGCGTCAGACCCCGTAGAAAAGATCAAAGGATCTTCTTGAGATCCTTTTTTTCTGCGCGTAATCTGCTGC
TTGCAAACAAAAAAACCACCGCTACCAGCGGTGGTTTGTTTGCCGGATCAAGAGCTACCAACTCTTTTTC
CGAAGGTAACTGGCTTCAGCAGAGCGCAGATACCAAATACTGTTCTTCTAGTGTAGCCGTAGTTAGGCCA
CCACTTCAAGAACTCTGTAGCACCGCCTACATACCTCGCTCTGCTAATCCTGTTACCAGTGGCTGCTGCC
AGTGGCGATAAGTCGTGTCTTACCGGGTTGGACTCAAGACGATAGTTACCGGATAAGGCGCAGCGGTCGG
GCTGAACGGGGGGTTCGTGCACACAGCCCAGCTTGGAGCGAACGACCTACACCGAACTGAGATACCTACA
GCGTGAGCTATGAGAAAGCGCCACGCTTCCCGAAGGGAGAAAGGCGGACAGGTATCCGGTAAGCGGCAGG
GTCGGAACAGGAGAGCGCACGAGGGAGCTTCCAGGGGGAAACGCCTGGTATCTTTATAGTCCTGTCGGGT
TTCGCCACCTCTGACTTGAGCGTCGATTTTTGTGATGCTCGTCAGGGGGGCGGAGCCTATGGAAAAACGC
CAGCAACGCGGCCTTTTTACGGTTCCTGGCCTTTTGCTGGCCTTTTGCTCACATGTTCTTTCCTGCGTTA
TCCCCTGATTCTGTGGATAACCGTATTACCGCCTTTGAGTGAGCTGATACCGCTCGCCGCAGCCGAACGA
CCGAGCGCAGCGAGTCAGTGAGCGAGGAAGCGGAAG
