>Addgene plasmid #120757 | GGE008 | depositor partial sequence | sequence record 229367 | P3_GAPdh
GGTCTCTGTCACGGTAGTCGGAAAGAGCCGGGACCGGCCGGCGAGCATAAACCGGACGCAGTAGGATGTC
CTGCACGGGTCTTTTTGTGGGGTGTGGAGAAAGGGGTGCTTGGAGATGGAAGCCGGTAGAACCGGGCTGC
TTGGGGGGATTTGGGGCCGCTGGGCTCCAAAGAGGGGTAGGCATTTCGTTGGGGTTACGTAATTGCGGCA
TTTGGGTCCTGCGCGCATGTCCCATTGGTCAGAATTAGTCCGGATAGGAGACTTATCAGCCAATCACAGC
GCCGGATCCACCTGTAGGTTGGGTTGGGTGGGAGCACCCCTCCACAGAGTAGAGTCAAACAGCAGCAGCA
ACATGATAGTTGGGGGTGTGCGTGTTAAAGGAAAAAAAAAGAAGCTTGGGTTATATTCCCGCTCTATTTA
GAGGTTGCGGGATAGACGCCGACGGAGGGCAATGGCGCCATGGAACCTTGCGGATATCGATACGCCGCGG
CGGACTGCGTCCGAACCAGCTCCAGCAGCGTTTTTTCCGGGCCATTGAGCCGACTGCGACCCCGCCAACG
TGTCTTGGCCCACGCACTCATGTCATGTTGGTGTTGGGAGGCCACTTTTTAAGTAGCACAAGGCACCTAG
CTCGCAGCAAGGTGTCCGAACCAAAGAAGCGGCTGCAGTGGTGCAAACGGGGCGGAAACGGCGGGAAAAA
GCCACGGGGGCACGAATTGAGGCACGCCCTCGAATTTGAGACGAGTCACGGCCCCATTCGCCCGCGCAAT
GGCTCGCCAACGCCCGGTCTTTTGCACCACATCAGGTTACCCCAAGCCAAACCTTTGTGTTAAAAAGCTT
AACATATTATACCGAACGTAGGTTTGGGCGGGCTTGCTCCGTCTGTCCAAGGCAACATTTATATAAGGGT
CTGCATCGCCGGCTCAATTGAATCTTTTTTCTTCTTCTCTTCTCTATATTCATTCTTGAATTAAACACAC
ATCAACACCACAGAGACC
